Addgene plasmid #203965: pT5_TRE-ARID1A-FLAG_PGK-H2B-RFP
Purpose: Dox inducible FLAG tag ARID1a in a sleeping beauty transposon construct
Depositing lab: Elaine Fuchs. Depositing organization: Rockefeller University. Publication: The pioneer factor SOX9 competes for epigenetic factors to switch stem cell fates. Yang Y, Gomez N, Infarinato N, Adam RC, Sribour M, Baek I, Laurin M, Fuchs E. Nat Cell Biol. 2023 Jul 24. doi: 10.1038/s41556-023-01184-y. PubMed 37488435.
Backbone
  Vector backbone: PT5
  Total vector size (bp): 12855
  Vector type: Mammalian Expression ; SLEEPING BEAUTY TRANSPOSON
  Selectable markers: RFP
Growth in bacteria
  Bacterial resistance: Ampicillin, 100 μg/mL
  Growth temperature: 37°C
  Growth strain: NEB Stable
  Copy number: High Copy
Gene/Insert
  Gene/Insert name: ARID1A
  Species: M. musculus (mouse)
  Insert size (bp): 6841
  GenBank ID: NM_001080819.2
  Entrez Gene: Arid1a (a.k.a. 1110030E03Rik, BAF250, BAF250a, Osa1, Smarcf1)
  Promoter: TRE
  Tag / fusion protein: FLAG (C terminal on insert)
  Cloning method: Gibson Cloning
  Sequencing primers: 5′ gatcgcctggagacgccatc; 3′ GGCTGCCTTGGAAAAGGCGCAA
Terms and licenses: Academic/Nonprofit Terms; Industry Terms: Not Available to Industry
How to cite: pT5_TRE-ARID1A-FLAG_PGK-H2B-RFP was a gift from Elaine Fuchs (Addgene plasmid # 203965 ; http://n2t.net/addgene:203965 ; RRID:Addgene_203965)
