[The description below was written by a language model from this plasmid's Addgene catalogue record and pLannotate feature annotations shown in this document.]
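Description:
pT5_TRE-ARID1A-FLAG_PGK-H2B-RFP is a mammalian expression plasmid of about 12.8 kb built on the pT5 Sleeping Beauty transposon backbone, designed for stable genomic integration of a doxycycline-inducible, epitope-tagged chromatin remodeller. In bacteria it is maintained through a high-copy ColE1/pUC-type origin and selected with ampicillin (AmpR under its own bla promoter). The backbone also carries an f1 origin, T7 and T3 promoters, and lac/lacZα remnants typical of a phagemid-derived cloning vector.

The payload consists of two same-orientation expression units. In the first, a tetracycline response element made of tetO repeats is fused to a minimal CMV promoter and drives the full-length mouse Arid1a coding sequence (BAF250a, a DNA-binding subunit of SWI/SNF/BAF complexes). It carries a C-terminal FLAG tag, which the annotation picks up as a partial 3xFLAG match, and is followed by an SV40 polyadenylation signal. Induction depends on a Tet transactivator such as rtTA, which is not encoded here and must be supplied by the host cell or animal. In the second unit, the human PGK promoter constitutively expresses histone H2B fused to mRFP1, again terminated by an SV40 poly(A). This gives a nuclear red fluorescent label that serves as the record's selectable marker for identifying or sorting cells carrying the transposon.

The transposon inverted repeats are not explicitly annotated in the feature table, and the short "SB100X" hit is only a fragment, so a Sleeping Beauty transposase would presumably have to be provided in trans for integration. The construct is intended for dox-controlled ARID1A-FLAG expression, and the tag allows the protein to be detected or pulled down.
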