Features (pLannotate 1.2.2; 23 found; start..end, strand, type, name):
    110..128     +  promoter       T7 promoter: promoter for bacteriophage T7 RNA polymerase
    442..685     +  protein_bind   tetracycline response element (fragment): contains seven copies of the tetracycline operator tetO tetracycline repressor TetR
    703..741     +  promoter       minimal CMV promoter: human cytomegalovirus (CMV) immediate early promoter
    854..7702    +  CDS            Arid1a: ARI1A_MOUSE - Also known as Baf250, Baf250a, Osa1, Smarcf1. Experimental evidence at protein level: Swiss-Prot protein existence level 1. Involved in transcriptional activation and repression of select genes by chromatin remodeling (alteration of DNA-nucleosome topology). Component of SWI/SNF chromatin remodeling complexes that carry out key enzymatic activities, changing chromatin structure by altering DNA-histone contacts within a nucleosome in an ATP-dependent manner. Binds DNA non-specifically (PubMed:22952240, PubMed:26601204). Belongs to the neural progenitors-specific chromatin remodeli
   7703..7727    +  CDS            3xFLAG (fragment): three tandem FLAG® epitope tags
   7771..7852    -  polyA_signal   SV40 poly(A) signal: SV40 polyadenylation signal
   7875..7943    -  CDS            large T antigen (fragment): large T antigen from SV40 (simian virus 40)
   7978..8488    +  promoter       hPGK promoter: human phosphoglycerate kinase 1 promoter
   8500..8877    +  CDS            H2B: human histone H2B; HIST1H2BJ
   8896..9573    +  CDS            mRFP1: monomeric derivative of DsRed (Campbell et al., 2002) mammalian codon-optimized
   9633..9714    -  polyA_signal   SV40 poly(A) signal: SV40 polyadenylation signal
   9737..9805    -  CDS            large T antigen (fragment): large T antigen from SV40 (simian virus 40)
   9813..9846    +  CDS            SB100X (fragment): hyperactive variant of the Sleeping Beauty transposase (Mátés et al., 2009)
  10109..10127   -  promoter       T3 promoter: promoter for bacteriophage T3 RNA polymerase
  10170..10192   -  protein_bind   lac operator (fragment): The lac repressor binds to the lac operator to inhibit transcription in E. coli. This inhibition can be relieved by adding lactose or isopropyl-β-D-thiogalactopyranoside (IPTG). lac repressor encoded by lacI
  10196..10226   -  promoter       lac promoter: promoter for the E. coli lac operon
  10241..10262   -  protein_bind   CAP binding site: CAP binding activates transcription in the presence of cAMP. E. coli catabolite activator protein
  10275..10367   -  CDS            lacI (fragment): lac repressor; lacI; The lac repressor binds to the lac operator to inhibit transcription in E. coli. This inhibition can be relieved by adding lactose or isopropyl-β-D-thiogalactopyranoside (IPTG).
  10550..11138   -  rep_origin     ori: high-copy-number ColE1/pMB1/pBR322/pUC origin of replication
  11309..12169   -  CDS            AmpR: β-lactamase; bla; confers resistance to ampicillin, carbenicillin, and related antibiotics
  12170..12274   -  promoter       AmpR promoter: bla
  12301..12756   +  rep_origin     f1 ori (sequence partly withheld): f1 bacteriophage origin of replication; arrow indicates direction of (+) strand synthesis
  12760..102     -  CDS            lacZα (fragment) (across the origin): LacZα fragment of β-galactosidase; lacZ fragment
>Addgene plasmid #203965 | pT5_TRE-ARID1A-FLAG_PGK-H2B-RFP | addgene full sequence | sequence record 405332 | Addgene NGS Result
GCTATTACGCCAGCTGGCGAAAGGGGGATGTGCTGCAAGGCGATTAAGTTGGGTAACGCCAGGGTTTTCC
CAGTCACGACGTTGTAAAACGACGGCCAGTGAGCGCGCGTAATACGACTCACTATAGGGCGAATTGGAGC
TAGCGTTTAAACCTACAGTTGAAGTCGGAAGTTTACATACACTTAAGTTGGAGTCATTAAAACTCGTTTT
TCAACTACTCCACAAATTTCTTGTTAACAAACAATAGTTTTGGCAAGTCAGTTAGGACATCTACTTTGTG
CATGACACAAGTCATTTTTCCAACAATTGTTTACAGACAGATTATTTCACTTATAATTCACTGTATCACA
ATTCCAGTGGGTCAGAAGTGTACATACACGCGCTTGACTGTGCCTTTAAGCTTGATATCGATGCCCTTTC
GTCTTCACTCGAGTTTACCACTCCCTATCAGTGATAGAGAAAAGTGAAAGTCGAGTTTACCACTCCCTAT
CAGTGATAGAGAAAAGTGAAAGTCGAGTTTACCACTCCCTATCAGTGATAGAGAAAAGTGAAAGTCGAGT
TTACCACTCCCTATCAGTGATAGAGAAAAGTGAAAGTCGAGTTTACCACTCCCTATCAGTGATAGAGAAA
AGTGAAAGTCGAGTTTACCACTCCCTATCAGTGATAGAGAAAAGTGAAAGTCGAGCTCGGTACCCGGGTC
GAGGTAGGCGTGTACGGTGGGAGGCCTATATAAGCAGAGCTCGTTTAGTGAACCGTCAGATCGCCTGGAG
ACGCCATCCACGCTGTTTTGACCTCCATAGAAGACACCGGGACCGATCCAGCCTCCGCGACCGGTCCGCA
GGTATGCACGCGTATGGCCGCGCAGGTCGCCCCCGCCGCCGCCAGCAGCCTGGGCAACCCGCCGCCGCCG
CCCTCGGAGCTGAAGAAAGCCGAGCAGCAACAGCGGGAGGAGGCGGGGGGCGAGGCGGCGGCGGCAGCGG
CCGAGCGCGGGGAAATGAAGGCAGCCGCCGGGCAGGAGAGCGAGGGCCCCGCCGTGGGGCCGCCGCAGCC
GCTGGGAAAGGAGCTGCAGGACGGGGCCGAGAGCAATGGGGGTGGCGGCGGCGGCGGAGCCGGCAGCGGC
GGCGGGCCCGGCGCGGAGCCGGACCTGAAGAACTCGAACGGGAACGCGGGCCCTAGGCCCGCCCTGAACA
ATAACCTCCCGGAGCCGCCCGGCGGCGGCGGCGGCGGCGGCAGCAGCAGCAGCGACGGGGTGGGGGCGCC
TCCTCACTCGGCCGCGGCCGCCCTGCCGCCCCCAGCCTACGGCTTCGGGCAAGCCTACGGCCGGAGCCCG
TCTGCCGTCGCCGCCGCGGCGGCCGCCGTCTTCCACCAACAACATGGCGGACAACAAAGCCCTGGCCTGG
CAGCGCTGCAGAGCGGCGGCGGCGGGGGCTTGGAGCCCTACGCCGGGCCCCAGCAGAACTCGCACGACCA
CGGCTTCCCCAACCACCAGTACAACTCCTACTACCCCAACCGCAGCGCCTACCCCCCGCCTCCCCAGGCC
TACGCGCTGAGCTCCCCGAGAGGTGGCACTCCGGGCTCCGGCGCGGCGGCGGCCGCCGGCTCCAAGCCGC
CTCCCTCCTCCAGCGCCTCTGCCTCCTCGTCGTCTTCGTCCTTCGCACAGCAGCGCTTCGGGGCCATGGG
GGGAGGCGGCCCCTCAGCGGCCGGCGGGGGAACTCCCCAGCCCACCGCCACCCCCACCCTCAACCAACTG
CTCACGTCGCCCAGCTCGGCCCGTGGCTACCAGGGCTACCCCGGGGGCGACTACGGCGGCGGGCCCCAGG
ACGGGGGCGCGGGCAAAGGCCCGGCGGACATGGCCTCGCAGTGCTGGGGGGCTGCGGCGGCGGCGGCGGC
GGCGGCAGCGGCCGTCTCGGGAGGGGCCCAACAAAGGAGCCACCACGCGCCCATGAGCCCCGGGAGCAGC
GGCGGCGGGGGGCAGCCGCTCGCCCGGACCCCTCAGTCATCCAGTCCAATGGATCAGATGGGAAAGATGA
GACCTCAGCCGTATGGTGGGACTAACCCATACTCGCAACAACAGGGACCTCCTTCAGGACCGCAACAAGG
ACATGGGTACCCAGGGCAGCCATATGGGTCCCAGACTCCACAGCGGTACCCCATGACCATGCAGGGCCGG
GCTCAGAGTGCCATGGGCAGCCTCTCTTATGCACAGCAGATTCCACCTTATGGCCAGCAAGGCCCCAGTG
CGTATGGCCAGCAGGGCCAGACTCCATACTATAACCAGCAAAGTCCTCATCCCCAGCAGCAGCCACCTTA
CGCCCAGCAACCACCATCCCAGACCCCTCATGCCCAGCCTTCGTATCAGCAGCAGCCGCAGACTCAGCAA
CCACAGCTTCAGTCCTCTCAGCCTCCATATTCCCAGCAGCCATCCCAGCCTCCACATCAGCAGTCCCCAA
CTCCATATCCCTCCCAGCAGTCCACCACACAACAGCATCCCCAGAGCCAGCCCCCCTACTCACAACCACA
GGCACAGTCTCCCTACCAGCAGCAGCAACCTCAGCAGCCAGCATCCTCGTCGCTCTCCCAGCAGGCTGCA
TATCCTCAGCCCCAGCCTCAGCAGTCCCAGCAAACTGCCTATTCCCAGCAGCGCTTCCCTCCACCACAGG
AGCTTTCTCAAGATTCATTTGGGTCTCAGGCATCCTCAGCCCCCTCAATGACCTCCAGTAAGGGAGGGCA
AGAAGATATGAACCTGAGTCTTCAGTCAAGGCCCTCCAGCTTGCCTGATCTGTCTGGTTCAATCGATGAT
CTCCCCATGGGGACAGAAGGAGCTCTGAGTCCTGGCGTGAGCACATCAGGGATTTCCAGCAGCCAAGGAG
AGCAGAGCAATCCAGCTCAGTCTCCCTTTTCTCCTCACACCTCCCCTCACCTGCCTGGCATCCGAGGCCC
GTCCCCGTCCCCTGTTGGCTCTCCTGCCAGTGTCGCGCAGTCTCGCTCAGGACCACTCTCGCCTGCTGCA
GTGCCAGGCAACCAGATGCCACCTCGGCCACCCAGTGGCCAGTCAGACAGCATCATGCACCCTTCCATGA
ACCAATCAAGCATTGCCCAAGATCGAGGTTATATGCAGAGGAACCCCCAGATGCCCCAGTACACTTCCCC
TCAGCCTGGCTCGGCCTTATCCCCACGTCAGCCGTCTGGAGGACAGATGCACTCGGGCGTGGGCTCCTAC
CAGCAGAACTCCATGGGGAGCTACGGCCCCCAGGGCAGTCAGTATGGCCCACAAGGAGGCTATCCTAGGC
AGCCTAACTATAATGCCTTGCCCAACGCCAACTACCCCAATGCAGGCATGGCCGGAAGTATGAACCCTAT
GGGTGCTGGAGGTCAGATGCATGGGCAGCCTGGAATCCCACCTTACGGCACACTCCCTCCAGGGAGAATG
GCTCATGCGTCTATGGGCAACAGGCCCTATGGCCCTAATATGGCCAATATGCCACCTCAGGTTGGGTCAG
GGATGTGTCCTCCACCAGGGGGAATGAACAGGAAAACTCAAGAGTCTGCTGTTGCCATGCATGTTGCTGC
CAACTCTATCCAAAACAGGCCACCAGGCTACCCAAATATGAATCAAGGGGGCATGATGGGAACTGGACCT
CCCTATGGACAGGGGATCAATAGTATGGCTGGCATGATCAACCCTCAGGGACCCCCATATCCTATGGGTG
GAACCATGGCCAACAATTCAGCAGGGATGGCAGCCAGCCCAGAGATGATGGGCCTTGGGGATGTTAAGTT
AACTCCCGCCACAAAAATGAACAACAAGGCAGATGGAACACCCAAGACAGAATCCAAATCTAAGAAATCC
AGTTCTTCTACCACCACCAATGAGAAGATCACCAAATTGTATGAGTTGGGTGGTGAGCCCGAGAGGAAGA
TGTGGGTGGACCGGTACCTGGCCTTCACAGAGGAGAAGGCCATGGGCATGACAAATCTGCCTGCTGTGGG
GAGGAAGCCTCTGGACCTCTATCGCCTCTATGTGTCTGTGAAGGAGATTGGTGGGTTGACTCAGGTCAAC
AAGAACAAAAAATGGCGGGAACTTGCAACCAACCTCAATGTGGGTACATCAAGCAGTGCTGCCAGCTCAC
TGAAAAAGCAGTATATCCAATGTCTCTATGCCTTTGAGTGCAAGATCGAGCGTGGAGAAGACCCTCCCCC
CGATATCTTCGCAGCTGCTGACTCCAAGAAGTCCCAACCCAAGATCCAGCCCCCCTCTCCTGCGGGATCA
GGGTCTATGCAGGGGCCACAAACTCCTCAGTCAACCAGCAGTTCTATGGCAGAAGGAGGAGACCTGAAGC
CACCAACTCCAGCATCCACACCACATAGTCAAATTCCCCCCTTACCAGGCATGAGCAGGAGCAACTCAGT
CGGAATCCAGGATGCCTTTCCTGATGGAAGTGACCCCACATTCCAGAAGCGGAATTCCATGACTCCAAAC
CCTGGGTACCAGCCCAGTATGAATACCTCTGACATGATGGGGCGCATGTCCTATGAGCCAAATAAGGATC
CTTATGGCAGCATGAGGAAAGCGCCAGGAAGTGATCCCTTCATGTCCTCAGGGCAGGGCCCCAATGGCGG
GATGGGTGATCCCTACAGCCGTGCTGCTGGCCCTGGGCTGGGAAGTGTGGCGATGGGACCACGGCAGCAC
TATCCCTATGGAGGTCCTTACGACAGAGTGAGGACGGAGCCTGGAATCGGGCCTGAAGGAAATATGGGCA
CTGGAGCCCCTCAGCCAAATCTCATGCCTTCCACCCCAGATTCGGGGATGTATTCTCCTAGCCGCTACCC
CCCGCAGCAGCAGCAGCAACAGCAGCAACAACATGATTCCTATGGCAATCAATTCTCTACCCAAGGCACC
CCTTCCAGCAGCCCCTTCCCCAGCCAGCAGACCACAATGTATCAGCAGCAGCAGCAGAATTATAAGAGGC
CAATGGATGGCACATATGGCCCCCCTGCCAAGCGGCATGAAGGGGAGATGTACAGTGTGCCGTACAGCGC
TGGGCAAGGCCAGCCTCAACAGCAGCAGTTGCCTGCAGCTCAGTCCCAGCCTGCCAGCCAGCCACAAGCT
GCCCAGCCTTCCCCTCAGCAGGACGTGTACAACCAGTACAGCAATGCCTACCCTGCCTCCGCCACCGCTG
CTACTGATCGCCGACCAGCAGGCGGCCCCCAGAACCAATTTCCATTCCAGTTTGGCCGAGACCGAGTCTC
TGCACCTCCTGGTTCCAGTGCCCAGCAGAACATGCCACCACAAATGATGGGTGGCCCCATACAGGCATCA
GCTGAGGTTGCTCAGCAGGGCACCATGTGGCAGGGGCGAAATGACATGACCTACAATTATGCCAACAGGC
AGAACACAGGCTCTGCCACCCAGGGCCCTGCGTATCATGGTGTGAACCGAACAGATGAAATGCTCCACAC
AGATCAGAGGGCCAACCATGAAGGCCCATGGCCTTCCCATGGCACACGCCAGCCTCCGTATGGTCCTTCA
GCCCCTGTTCCCCCCATGACAAGGCCCCCTCCATCTAACTACCAGCCCCCACCAAGCATGCCGAATCACA
TTCCTCAGGTATCCAGCCCCGCTCCCCTCCCCCGGCCCATGGAGAACCGTACTTCTCCTAGCAAGTCTCC
ATTCCTGCACTCTGGGATGAAAATGCAAAAGGCGGGTCCACCGGTGCCTGCTTCGCACATAGCGCCTACC
CCTGTGCAGCCGCCTATGATTCGGCGGGATATCACCTTCCCACCTGGCTCTGTAGAGGCCACTCAGCCTG
TGTTGAAGCAGAGAAGGCGGCTCACAATGAAAGACATTGGAACCCCGGAGGCATGGCGGGTAATGATGTC
CCTCAAGTCCGGGCTCCTGGCAGAGAGCACGTGGGCGTTAGACACCATTAACATTCTACTGTATGATGAC
AACAGCATTATGACCTTCAACCTCAGCCAGCTCCCAGGCTTGCTAGAGCTCCTTGTGGAATATTTCCGTA
GATGCCTAATTGAAATCTTTGGCATTTTAAAGGAGTATGAGGTAGGGGACCCAGGACAGAGAACATTACT
AGACCCTGGGAGATTCACCAAGGTGTATAGTCCAGCCCATACAGAGGAAGAAGAGGAAGAACACCTTGAT
CCTAAACTGGAGGAGGAAGAGGAAGAAGGGGTTGGAAATGATGAGGAGATGGCCTTTTTGGGCAAGGACA
AGCCATCTTCAGAGAATAATGAGGAGAAGCTAGTCAGTAAGTTTGACAAGCTTCCGGTAAAGATCGTGCA
GAGGAATGACCCATTTGTGGTGGACTGCTCAGATAAGCTTGGGCGCGTGCAGGAGTTTGACAGTGGCCTG
CTACACTGGCGGATTGGTGGTGGGGATACCACTGAGCATATCCAGACCCACTTTGAGAGCAAGATAGAGC
TGCTGCCTTCCCGGCCTTATGTGCCCTGCCCAACGCCCCCTCGGAAACACCTCACAACAGTAGAGGGCAC
ACCAGGGACAACGGAGCAGGAGGGCCCCCCGCCCGATGGCCTTCCAGAGAAAAGGATCACAGCCACCATG
GATGACATGTTGTCTACCCGGTCTAGCACATTGACTGATGAGGGGGCAAAGAGTGCAGAGGCCACCAAGG
AAAGCAGCAAGTTTCCATTTGGCATTAGCCCAGCACAGAGCCACCGGAACATCAAAATTTTAGAGGATGA
ACCCCATAGTAAGGATGAGACCCCACTGTGTACCCTTCTGGACTGGCAGGATTCCCTTGCTAAGCGCTGT
GTCTGTGTCTCCAATACCATCCGGAGCCTGTCGTTTGTGCCAGGCAACGACTTTGAGATGTCCAAACACC
CAGGGCTGCTGCTTATCCTGGGCAAGCTGATCCTGCTGCACCACAAGCACCCAGAGCGGAAGCAGGCACC
ACTAACTTATGAGAAGGAGGAGGAACAGGACCAAGGGGTGAGCTGTGACAAAGTGGAGTGGTGGTGGGAC
TGCTTGGAGATGCTCCGAGAAAACACGCTGGTCACCCTCGCCAACATCTCGGGGCAATTGGACCTATCCC
CATATCCTGAGAGCATCTGCCTGCCTGTCCTGGACGGACTCCTACACTGGGCAGTTTGCCCTTCAGCTGA
AGCCCAGGACCCCTTCTCAACCCTAGGCCCCAATGCCGTCCTCTCCCCCCAGAGATTGGTCTTGGAAACC
CTCAGCAAACTCAGCATCCAGGACAACAATGTGGACCTGATCCTGGCCACTCCCCCTTTTAGCCGCCTGG
AGAAGTTGTATAGTACCATGGTGCGCTTCCTCAGTGACCGAAAGAACCCAGTGTGCCGGGAGATGGCCGT
GGTACTGCTGGCAAATCTGGCCCAGGGGGACAGCCTGGCAGCCCGGGCCATTGCAGTGCAGAAGGGCAGC
ATCGGCAACCTCCTGGGTTTCCTGGAGGACAGCCTTGCTGCCACACAGTTCCAGCAGAGCCAGGCAAGCC
TCCTGCATATGCAGAATCCACCCTTTGAACCAACTAGTGTGGACATGATGCGGCGGGCTGCCCGAGCACT
GCTTGCCCTGGCCAAGGTGGATGAGAACCACTCAGAGTTCACTCTGTATGAGTCACGGCTGTTGGACATC
TCCGTGTCACCACTGATGAACTCATTGGTTTCACAAGTCATTTGTGATGTACTGTTTTTGATTGGCCAGT
CAGATTACAAGGATGACGACGATAAGGTTTAAGCATGCCTAGATGAGTTTGGACAAACCACAACTAGAAT
GCAGTGAAAAAAATGCTTTATTTGTGAAATTTGTGATGCTATTGCTTTATTTGTAACCATTATAAGCTGC
AATAAACAAGTTAACAACAACAATTGCATTCATTTTATGTTTCAGGTTCAGGGGGAGGTGTGGGAGGTTT
TTTAAAGCAAGTAAAACCTCTACAAATGTGGTACAATGCATCTAGAGGGGGTACCCCGCGGCTCGAGGGG
GTTGGGGTTGCGCCTTTTCCAAGGCAGCCCTGGGTTTGCGCAGGGACGCGGCTGCTCTGGGCGTGGTTCC
GGGAAACGCAGCGGCGCCGACCCTGGGTCTCGCACATTCTTCACGTCCGTTCGCAGCGTCACCCGGATCT
TCGCCGCTACCCTTGTGGGCCCCCCGGCGACGCTTCCTGCTCCGCCCCTAAGTCGGGAAGGTTCCTTGCG
GTTCGCGGCGTGCCGGACGTGACAAACGGAAGCCGCACGTCTCACTAGTACCCTCGCAGACGGACAGCAC
CAGGGAGCAATGGCAGCGCGCCGACCGCGATGGGCTGTGGCCAATAGCGGCTGCTCAGCAGGGCGCGCCG
AGAGCAGCGGCCGGGAAGGGGCGGTGCGGGAGGCGGGGTGTGGGGCGGTAGTGTGGGCCCTGTTCCTGCC
CGCGCGGTGTTCCGCATTCTGCAAGCCTCCGGAGCGCACGTCGGCAGTCGGCTCCCTCGTTGACCGAATC
ACCGACCTCTCTCCCCAGGGGGATCTACCATGCCAGAGCCAGCGAAGTCTGCTCCCGCCCCGAAAAAGGG
CTCCAAGAAGGCGGTGACTAAGGCGCAGAAGAAAGGCGGCAAGAAGCGCAAGCGCAGCCGCAAGGAGAGC
TATTCCATCTATGTGTACAAGGTTCTGAAGCAGGTCCACCCTGACACCGGCATTTCGTCCAAGGCCATGG
GCATCATGAACTCGTTTGTGAACGACATTTTCGAGCGCATCGCAGGTGAGGCTTCCCGCCTGGCGCATTA
CAACAAGCGCTCGACCATCACCTCCAGGGAGATCCAGACGGCCGTGCGCCTGCTGCTGCCTGGGGAGTTG
GCCAAGCACGCCGTGTCCGAGGGTACTAAGGCCATCACCAAGTACACCAGCGCTAAGGATCCACCGGTCG
CCACCATGGCCTCCTCCGAGGACGTCATCAAGGAGTTCATGCGCTTCAAGGTGCGCATGGAGGGCTCCGT
GAACGGCCACGAGTTCGAGATCGAGGGCGAGGGCGAGGGCCGCCCCTACGAGGGCACCCAGACCGCCAAG
CTGAAGGTGACCAAGGGCGGCCCCCTGCCCTTCGCCTGGGACATCCTGTCCCCTCAGTTCCAGTACGGCT
CCAAGGCCTACGTGAAGCACCCCGCCGACATCCCCGACTACTTGAAGCTGTCCTTCCCCGAGGGCTTCAA
GTGGGAGCGCGTGATGAACTTCGAGGACGGCGGCGTGGTGACCGTGACCCAGGACTCCTCCCTGCAGGAC
GGCGAGTTCATCTACAAGGTGAAGCTGCGCGGCACCAACTTCCCCTCCGACGGCCCCGTAATGCAGAAGA
AGACCATGGGCTGGGAGGCCTCCACCGAGCGGATGTACCCCGAGGACGGCGCCCTGAAGGGCGAGATCAA
GATGAGGCTGAAGCTGAAGGACGGCGGCCACTACGACGCCGAGGTCAAGACCACCTACATGGCCAAGAAG
CCCGTGCAGCTGCCCGGCGCCTACAAGACCGACATCAAGCTGGACATCACCTCCCACAACGAGGACTACA
CCATCGTGGAACAGTACGAGCGCGCCGAGGGCCGCCACTCCACCGGCGCCTAACTCGAGACTAGTCGACG
TGAGGATCCTCTAGATGAGTTTGGACAAACCACAACTAGAATGCAGTGAAAAAAATGCTTTATTTGTGAA
ATTTGTGATGCTATTGCTTTATTTGTAACCATTATAAGCTGCAATAAACAAGTTAACAACAACAATTGCA
TTCATTTTATGTTTCAGGTTCAGGGGGAGGTGTGGGAGGTTTTTTAAAGCAAGTAAAACCTCTACAAATG
TGGTACAGATCTTTAAACAATTTAAAGGCAATGCTACCAAATACTAAGCGCGTGTATGTACACTTCTGAC
CCACTGGGAATGTGATGAAAGAAATAAAAGCTGAAATGAATCATTCTCTCTACTATTATTCTGATATTTC
ACATTCTTAAAATAAAGTGGTGATCCTAACTGACCTTAAGACAGGGAATCTTTACTCGGATTAAATGTCA
GGAATTGTGAAAAAGTGAGTTTAAATGTATTTGGCTAAGGTGTATGTAAACTTCCGACTTCAACTGTAGT
TTAAACGGGCCCGGTCCAGCTTTTGTTCCCTTTAGTGAGGGTTAATTGCGCGCTTGGCGTAATCATGGTC
ATAGCTGTTTCCTGTGTGAAATTGTTATCCGCTCACAATTCCACACAACATACGAGCCGGAAGCATAAAG
TGTAAAGCCTGGGGTGCCTAATGAGTGAGCTAACTCACATTAATTGCGTTGCGCTCACTGCCCGCTTTCC
AGTCGGGAAACCTGTCGTGCCAGCTGCATTAATGAATCGGCCAACGCGCGGGGAGAGGCGGTTTGCGTAT
TGGGCGCTCTTCCGCTTCCTCGCTCACTGACTCGCTGCGCTCGGTCGTTCGGCTGCGGCGAGCGGTATCA
GCTCACTCAAAGGCGGTAATACGGTTATCCACAGAATCAGGGGATAACGCAGGAAAGAACATGTGAGCAA
AAGGCCAGCAAAAGGCCAGGAACCGTAAAAAGGCCGCGTTGCTGGCGTTTTTCCATAGGCTCCGCCCCCC
TGACGAGCATCACAAAAATCGACGCTCAAGTCAGAGGTGGCGAAACCCGACAGGACTATAAAGATACCAG
GCGTTTCCCCCTGGAAGCTCCCTCGTGCGCTCTCCTGTTCCGACCCTGCCGCTTACCGGATACCTGTCCG
CCTTTCTCCCTTCGGGAACCGTGGCGCTTTCTCATAGCTCACGCTGTAGGTATCTCAGTTCGGTGTAGGT
CGTTCGCTCCAAGCTGGGCTGTGTGCACGAACCCCCCGTTCAGCCCGACCGCTGCGCCTTATCCGGTAAC
TATCGTCTTGAGTCCAACCCGGTAAGACACGACTTATCGCCACTGGCAGCAGCCACTGGTAACAGGATTA
GCAGAGCGAGGTATGTAGGCGGTGCTACAGAGTTCTTGAAGTGGTGGCCTAACTACGGCTACACTAGAAG
AACAGTATTTGGTATCTGCGCTCTGCTGAAGCCAGTTACCTTCGGAAAAAGAGTTGGTAGCTCTTGATCC
GGCAAACAAACCACCGCTGGTAGCGGTGGTTTTTTTGTTTGCAAGCAGCAGATTACGCGCAGAAAAAAAG
GATCTCAAGAAGATCCTTTGATCTTTTCTACGGGGTCTGACGCTCAGTGGAACGAAAACTCACGTTAAGG
GATTTTGGTCATGAGATTATCAAAAAGGATCTTCACCTAGATCCTTTTAAATTAAAAATGAAGTTTTAAA
TCAATCTAAAGTATATATGAGTAAACTTGGTCTGACAGTTACCAATGCTTAATCAGTGAGGCACCTATCT
CAGCGATCTGTCTATTTCGTTCATCCATAGTTGCCTGACTCCCCGTCGTGTAGATAACTACGATACGGGA
GGGCTTACCATCTGGCCCCAGTGCTGCAATGATACCGCGAGACCCACGCTCACCGGCTCCAGATTTATCA
GCAATAAACCAGCCAGCCGGAAGGGCCGAGCGCAGAAGTGGTCCTGCAACTTTATCCGCCTCCATCCAGT
CTATTAATTGTTGCCGGGAAGCTAGAGTAAGTAGTTCGCCAGTTAATAGTTTGCGCAACGTTGTTGCCAT
TGCTACAGGCATCGTGGTGTCACGCTCGTCGTTTGGTATGGCTTCATTCAGCTCCGGTTCCCAACGATCA
AGGCGAGTTACATGATCCCCCATGTTGTGCAAAAAAGCGGTTAGCTCCTTCGGTCCTCCGATCGTTGTCA
GAAGTAACTTGGCCGCAGTGTTATCACTCATGGTTATGGCAGCACTGCATAATTCTCTTACTGTCATGCC
ATCCGTAAGATGCTTTTCTGTGACTGGTGAGTACTCAACCAAGTCATTCTGAGAATAGTGTATGCGGCGA
CCGAGTTGCTCTTGCCCGGCGTCAATACGGGATAATACCGCGCCACATAGCAGAACTTTAAAAGTGCTCA
TCATTGGAAAACGTTCTTCGGGGCGAAAACTCTCAAGGATCTTACCGCTGTTGAGATCCAGTTCGATGTA
ACCCACTCGTGCACCCAACTGATCTTCAGCATCTTTTACTTTCACCAGCGTTTCTGGGTGAGCAAAAACA
GGAAGGCAAAATGCCGCAAAAAAGGGAATAAGGGCGACACGGAAATGTTGAATACTCATACTCTTCCTTT
TTCAATATTATTGAAGCATTTATCAGGGTTATTGTCTCATGAGCGGATACATATTTGAATGTATTTAGAA
AAATAAACAAATAGGGGTTCCGCGCACATTTCCCCGAAAAGTGCCACCTG
[34 nt withheld, positions 12301-12334]
A
[89 nt withheld, positions 12336-12424]
C
[91 nt withheld, positions 12426-12516]
A
[49 nt withheld, positions 12518-12566]
CCTTTGACGTTGGAGTCCACGTTCTTT
[37 nt withheld, positions 12594-12630]
ACCCTATCTCGGTCTATTCTTTTGATTTATAAGGGATTTTGCCGATTTCGGCCTATTGGTTAAAAAATGA
GCTGATTTAACAAAAATTTAACGCGAATTTTAACAAAATATTAACGCTTACAATTTCCATTCGCCATTCA
GGCTGCGCAACTGTTGGGAAGGGCGATCGGTGCGGGCCTCTTC
